>Addgene plasmid #197266 | pINSPECT:IL2_SigP:NLuc | addgene full sequence | sequence record 389716 | Addgene NGS Result
CTAAATTGTAAGCGTTAATATTTTGTTAAAATTCGCGTTAAATTTTTGTTAAATCAGCTCATTTTTTAAC
CAATAGGCCGAAATCGGCAAAATCCCTTATAAATCAAAAGAATAGACCGAGATAGGGT
[37 nt withheld, positions 129-165]
AAAGAACGTGGACTCCAACGTCAAAGG
[49 nt withheld, positions 193-241]
T
[91 nt withheld, positions 243-333]
G
[124 nt withheld, positions 335-458]
CCCATTCGCCATTCAGGCTGCGCAACTGTTGGGAAGGGCGATCGGTGCGGGCCTCTTCGCTATTACGCCA
GCTGGCGAAAGGGGGATGTGCTGCAAGGCGATTAAGTTGGGTAACGCCAGGGTTTTCCCAGTCACGACGT
TGTAAAACGACGGCCAGTGAGCGCGCGTAATACGACTCACTATAGGGCGAATTGGAGCTCGTCTCGGACA
CAGATGCAATCCCATTGACTCAAATTCTATTAATTCAAGAGAAATCTGCTTCTAACTACCCTTCTGAAAG
ATGTAAAGGAGACAGCTTACAGATGTTACTCTAGTTTAATCAGAGCCACATAATGCAACTCCAGCAACAT
AAAGATACTAGATGCTGTTTTCTGAAGAAAATTTCTCCACATTGTTCATGCCAAAAACTTAAACCCGAAT
TTGTAGAATTTGTAGTGGTGAATTGAAAGCGCAATAGATGGACATATCAGGGGATTGGTATTGTCTTGAC
CTACCTTTCCCACTAAAGAGTGTTAGAAAGATGAGATTATGTGCATAATTTAGGGGGTGGTAGAATTCAT
GGAAATCTAAGTTTGAAACCAAAAGTAATGATAAACTCTATTCATTTGTTCATTTAACCCTCATTGCACA
TTTACAAAAGATTTTAGAAACTAATAAAAATATTTGATTCCAAGGATGCTATGTTAATGCTATAATGAGA
AAGAAATGAAATCTAATTCTGGCTCTACCTACTTATGTGGTCAAATTCTGAGATTTAGTGTGCTTATTTA
TAAAGTGGAGATGATACTTCACTGCCTACTTCAAAAGATGACTGTGAGAAGTAAATGGGCCTATTTTGGA
GAAAATTCTTTTAAATTGTAATATACCATAGAAATATGAAATATTATATATAATATAGAATCAAGAGGCC
TGTCCAAAAGTCCTCCCAAAGTATTATAATCTTTTATTTCACTGGGACAAACATTTTTAAAATGCATCTT
AATGTAGTGATTGTAGAAAAGTAAAAATTTAAGACATATTTAAAAATGTGTCTTGCTCAAGGCTATATTG
AGAGCCACTACTACATGATTATTGTTACCTAGTGTAAAATGTTGGGATTGTGATAGATGGCATCCAAGAG
TTCCTTCTCTCTCAACATTCTGTGATTCTTAACTCTTAGACTATCAAATATTATAATCATAGAATGTGAT
TTTTATGCTTCCACATTCTAACTCATCTGGTTCTAATGATTTTCTATGCAGATTGGAAAAGTAATCAGCC
TACATCTGTAATAGGCATTTAGATGCAGAAAGTCTAACATTTTGCAAAGCCAAATTAAGCTAAAACCAGT
GAGTCAACTATCACTTAACGCTAGTCATAGGTACTTGAGCCCTAGTTTTTCCAGTTTTATAATGTAAACT
CTACTGGTCCATCTTTACAGTGACATTGAGAACAGAGAGAATGGTAAAAACTACATACTGCTACTCCAAA
TAAAATAAATTGGAAATTAATTTCTGATTCTGACCTCTATGTAAACTGAGCTGATGATAATTATTATTCT
AGGCCACAGAACTGAAACATCTTCAGTGTCTAGAAGAAGAACTCAAACCTCTGGAGGTAAGTATCCTTTT
TACAGCACAACTTAATGAGACAGATAGAAACTGGTCTTGTAGAAACAGAGTAGATTTTATCGAATTGCAA
CCTCTTCGAGGGACATAACTTCGTATAATGTATGCTATACGAAGTTATGGGTCGATGCTGAGATCTGGAC
TAGAGGGTCGATGGTGATGCTTGGATCAAAATAGGAAGAATCCCAATGATAACTTCGTATAAAGTATCCT
ATACGAAGTTATACTAGAATTGCGTACCGCCACCATGTCGCCAAGGCCACCTCCCCTGTGAGCTAGACTG
GACAGCCAATGACGGGTAAGAGAGTGACATTTCTCACTAACCTAAGACAGGAGGGCCGTCAAAGCTACTG
CCTAATCCAATGACGGGTAATAGTGACAAGAAATGTATCACTCCAACCTAAGACAGGCGCAGCCTCCGAG
GGATGTGTCTTTTGTTTTTTATAATTAAAAAGGGTGACACGTGAGGCCACCTCCCCTGTGAGCTAGACTG
GACAGCCAATGACGGGTAAGAGAGTGACATTTCTCACTAACCTAAGACAGGAGGGCCGTCAAAGCTACTG
CCTAATCCAATGACGGGTAATAGTGACAAGAAATGTATCACTCCAACCTAAGACAGGCGCAGCCTCCGAG
GGATGTGTCTTTTGTTTTTTATAATTAAAAAGGGTGAAGCCGACACACAAAAAACCAACACACAGATCTC
TAGAGCTCTGGATCTTTTATTGCCCGGGCTACCACATTTGTAGAGGTTTTACTTGCTTTAAAAAACCTCC
CACACCTCCCCCTGAACCTGAAACATAAAATGAATGCAATTGTTGTTGTTAACTTGTTTATTGCAGCTTA
TAATGGTTACAAATATAGCAATAGCATCACAAATTTCACAAATATAGCATTTTTTTCACTGCATTCTAGT
TGTGGTTTGTCCAAACTCATCAATGTATCTTATCATGTCTGTATACTTTAAATGATTTGCCCTCCCATAT
GTCCTTCCGAGTGAGAGACACAAAAAATTCCAACACACTATTGCAATGAAAATACATTTCCTTTATTAGC
CAGAAGTCAGATGCCAGCACAACAACCAGCACGTTGCCCAGGAGCTGTAGGAAAAAGAAGAAGGCATGAA
CATAGTTAGCAGAGTTACGTAGCGATCGCTAGTATAACTTCGTATAGCATACATTATACGAAGTTATGGG
TCGATGGTGACAATAGCGAAAAAGAAAGAACAATCAAGGGTCCCCAAACTCACCTAGGTCCTTTGATATA
ACTTCGTATAGGATACTTTATACGAAGTTATGGCATCTCCTTCGGAAGTTCCTATTCTATTTGAAGTATA
GGAACTTCCAGGTCCAGGATTTTCCTCGACGTCCCCTGCCTGCTTGAGCAGTGAAAAGTTAGTTGCCCCG
GATCCGTTGGCTTCGCCCATCTCTCTAGCGAAGGTTCTGGCGAGGTCACAGATGGTGGGGATGCTGCCAG
GGGTTGTCACATGGGTCTGCACCATGCCGCTTGTCAGTTGCAGCAGGGCATCTCTGCATCCGGCTGGGCT
CTGATCGTAGTCCAGGATGAACACATGCATGGGCCGCAGTCTTTTTGCCAGCACGTCGAGAGCCCAGGCG
AACACGTTATACAGGTCGCCGTTAGGGGCCAGCAGTTCAGGGGCTCTGAACAGTGTGAACAGGGTGTCGC
CGATGTGAGGTCTGGGTCCAGCGTTAGACTGAGGCTCAGCGCCTTGTGGAGGAACTGCTGTGCCAGAGAG
CTGTCCCCAGTCCTCTCTCCAGGAACCGCCGCCTTGAAGATAGCGCACGGTGTTAGCCAGCAGGCCGTAC
ACTCTTCTGATGGCGGCCAGCATAGCCAGATCCAGTCTCTCGCCAGGCCTCTGTCTCTTAGCCAGTCTGT
CGATGTGTCTGTCCTCTGGCAGGGCTCCAAGCACGATGTTTGTGCCGGGCAGTGTAGGAGGAATCAGAGC
CACGAAAGCCAGCACGGCCTGAGGTGTCATGCTGCCCATCAGATACCGAGCGGCAGGGTAACACAGCAGG
GCGAAGATGGGGTGTCTGTCGAAGATCAGGGTCAGAGCAGGTGGTGGAGCGTGAGAAGATCCAGCCTCGC
CGCCAATATGTGGAGCCAGCACAGCGTCTGTCACGGCGTAAGGCATGCCCATTGTGATCTGGGCAGATGT
CATGACCACAGCAGCGTCGCCTGCGCTAATTTCGCCCTGGTCCAGTCTGTGCTGTGTGGTGTAGATGTTG
GCGATTGTCTCAGAGGCTCCCAGGACCTGCCAGTAGGTCATAGGCTCGGGCACGTACACGATGTCATCTC
TGCTGCCCAGAGCCACCAGCAGCTGTGTTGTTGTGGTCTTGCCCATGCCATGAGGGCCGTCGATATACAC
TCTCAGCAGTGTGGGCATCTTCTGTTCCAGCCGCACTTCTGTAGCCTCTTGCTGCCTTCTTGGCCTGAGG
GCTGTTCTTCTGTTGCTGTGGCCTCTGCTTCTAGCGGCTTGATCGAAGGCGCTGGCGTGCTGGTGACAAG
GATAAGAAGCAGGACCGGGGTTCTCTTCCACGTCGCCAGCCTGTTTCAGCAGGCTGAAGTTTGTAGCGCC
GGATCCGGCGCCAGGCTTTCTGGTCATGCACCAGGTTCTAGGGCCCTCAGGCACTTCCACGTCGGCGGTC
ACGGTGAAGCCCAGTCTCTCGTAGAAGGGCAGGTTTCTGGGGGCGCTTGTTTCCAGGAAGGCGGGCACGC
CAGCCCTTTCAGCAGCTTCCACCCCAGGCAGCACCACAGCAGATCCCAGTCCCTTGCCCTGGTGGTCAGG
TGACACGCCCACGGTGGCCAGAAACCAGGCAGGCTCTTTTGGTCTGTGGGGGGCCAGCAGGCCTTCCATC
TGCTGCTGGGCAGCCAGTCTAGAGCCGCTCAGCTCGGCCATTCTAGGTCCGATCTCGGCGAACACAGCGC
CGGCTTCCACAGACTCAGGGGTTGTCCACACAGCCACAGCGGCGCCATCATCGGCCACCCACACTTTGCC
GATGTCCAGGCCCACTCTGGTCAGAAACAGTTCCTGCAGCTCGGTCACTCTCTCGATGTGCCGGTCGGGG
TCCACGGTGTGTCTTGTGGCAGGGTAATCGGCGAAGGCAGCGGCCAGTGTCCGCACAGCTCTTGGCACAT
CGTCCCTGGTGGCCAGCCGCACTGTGGGCTTGTACTCGGTCATGGTGGCGCGCCTTTTAGGGGTAGTTTT
CACGACACCTGAAATGGAAGAAAAAAACTTTGAACCACTGTCTGAGGCTTGAGAATGAACCAAGATCCAA
ACTCAAAAAGGGCAAATTCCAAGGAGAATTACATCAAGTGCCAAGCTGGCCTAACTTCAGTCTCCACCCA
CTCAGTGTGGGGAAACTCCATCGCATAAAACCCCTCCCCCCAACCTAAAGACGACGTACTCCAAAAGCTC
GAGAACTAATCGAGGTGCCTGGACGGCGCCCGGTACTCCGTGGAGTCACATGAAGCGACGGCTGAGGACG
GAAAGGCCCTTTTCCTTTGTGTGGGTGACTCACCCGCCCGCTCTCCCGAGCGCCGCGTCCTCCATTTTGA
GCTCCCTGCAGCAGGGCCGGGAAGCGGCCATCTTTCCGCTCACGCAACTGGTGCCGACCGGGCCAGCCTT
GCCGCCCAGGGCGGGGCGATACACGGCGGCGCGAGGCCAGGCACCAGAGCAGGCCGGCCAGCTTGAGACT
ACCCCCGTCCGATTCTCGGTGGCCGCGCTCGCAGGCCCCGCCTCGCCGAACATGTGCGCTGGGACGCACG
GGCCCCGTCGCCGCCCGCGGCCCCAAAAACCGAAATACCAGTGTGCAGATCTTGGCCCGCATTTACAAGA
CTATCTTGCCAGAAAAAAAGCGTCGCAGCAGGTCATCAAAAATTTTAAATGGCTAGAGACTTATCGAAAG
CAGCGAGACAGGCGCGAAGGTGCCACCAGATTCGCACGCGGCGGCCCCAGCGCCCAGGCCAGGCCTCAAC
TCAAGCACGAGGCGAAGGGGCTCCTTAAGCGCAAGGCCTCGAACTCTCCCACCCACTTCCAACCCGAAGC
TCGGGATCAAGAATCACGTACTGCAGCCAGGGGCGTGGAAGTAATTCAAGGCACGCAAGGGCCATAACCC
GTAAAGAGGCCAGGCCCGCGGGAACCACACACGGCACTTACCTGTGTTCTGGCGGCAAACCCGTTGCGAA
AAAGAACGTTCACGGCGACTACTGCACTTATATACGGTTCTCCCCCACCCTCGGGAAAAAGGCGGAGCCA
GTACACGACATCACTTTCCCAGTTTACCCCGCGCCACCTTCTCTAGGCACCGGTTCAATTGCCGACCCCT
CCCCCCAACTTCTCGGGGACTGTGGGCGATGTGCGCTCTGCCCACTGACGGGCACCGGAGCCAATTCGAA
GTTCCTATTCTATTTGAAGTATAGGAACTTCAAATACAAGGGCTTACTGTGCGGACTGGGACGCCCCCCC
CTCTCCCTCCCCCCCCCCTAACGTTACTGGCCGAAGCCGCTTGGAATAAGGCCGGTGTGCGTTTGTCTAT
ATGTTATTTTCCACCATATTGCCGTCTTTTGGCAATGTGAGGGCCCGGAAACCTGGCCCTGTCTTCTTGA
CGAGCATTCCTAGGGGTCTTTCCCCTCTCGCCAAAGGAATGCAAGGTCTGTTGAATGTCGTGAAGGAAGC
AGTTCCTCTGGAAGCTTCTTGAAGACAAACAACGTCTGTAGCGACCCTTTGCAGGCAGCGGAACCCCCCA
CCTGGCGACAGGTGCCTCTGCGGCCAAAAGCCACGTGTATAAGATACACCTGCAAAGGCGGCACAACCCC
AGTGCCACGTTGTGAGTTGGATAGTTGTGGAAAGAGTCAAATGGCTCTCCTCAAGCGTATTCAACAAGGG
GCTGAAGGATGCCCAGAAGGTACCCCATTGTATGGGATCTGATCTGGGGCCTCGGTGCACATGCTTTACA
TGTGTTTAGTCGAGGTTAAAAAACGTCTAGGCCCCCCGAACCACGGGGACGTGGTTTTCCTTTGAAAAAC
ACGATGATAATATGGCCACCACCATGGTGGTCAAGGTGCTGTTCGCCCTGATCTGTATTGCCGTGGCCGA
GGCCAAGCCTACCGTGTTCACCCTGGAAGATTTCGTCGGCGATTGGAGACAGACCGCCGGATACAACCTG
GACCAGGTGTTGGAGCAAGGCGGCGTGTCCAGCCTGTTTCAGAACCTGGGAGTGTCCGTGACACCCATCC
AGAGAATCGTGCTGAGCGGCGAGAACGGCCTGAAGATCGACATCCATGTGATCATCCCTTACGAGGGCCT
GTCCGGCGATCAGATGGGCCAGATCGAGAAGATTTTCAAGGTGGTGTACCCCGTGGACGACCACCACTTC
AAAGTGATCCTGCACTACGGCACCCTGGTCATCGATGGCGTGACCCCTAACATGATCGACTACTTCGGCA
GACCCTACGAGGGAATCGCCGTGTTCGACGGCAAGAAAATCACCGTGACCGGCACACTGTGGAACGGCAA
CAAGATCATCGACGAGCGGCTGATCAACCCCGATGGCAGCCTGCTGTTCAGAGTGACCATCAACGGCGTG
ACAGGATGGCGGCTGTGCGAAAGAATCCTGGCCTAATGTACAGATATCACTATCGATACCGCGGGGATCC
TCTAGAGTAGACCACCTCCCCTGCGAGCTAAGCTGGACAGCCAATGACGACTAAGAGAGTGACATTTTTC
ACTAAGCTAAGACAGGAGGGCCGTCAGAGCTACTGCCTAATCCAAAGACGGCTAAAAGTGATAAAAATGT
ATCACTCCAAGTTAAGACAGGCGCAGCTTCCGAGGGATTTGCCTGGCCGGATTGACTGACGTCTTAACCA
CTGCATATCGATACCGCGGGGATCCTCTAGAGTAGACCACCTCCCCTGCGAGCTAAGCTGGACAGCCAAT
GACGACTAAGAGAGTGACATTTTTCACTAAGCTAAGACAGGAGGGCCGTCAGAGCTACTGCCTAATCCAA
AGACGGCTAAAAGTGATAAAAATGTATCACTCCAAGTTAAGACAGGCGCAGCTTCCGAGGGATTTGCGTT
TAAACGCGGCCGCTCTATACTCGACGATTGACTATCTGACAAATCATAGAGAACATAGAGAACCTCCTCG
AGTCGCCTGCTTTTCTGCCTGGTACTAACTTCTCTCCCCTCTCCTCTTTTCTTTTTCTGCAGGAAGTGCT
AAATTTAGCTCAAAGCAAAAACTTTCACTTAAGACCCAGGGACTTAATCAGCAATATCAACGTAATAGTT
CTGGAACTAAAGGTAAGGCATTACTTTATTTGCTCTCCTGGAAATAAAAAAAAAAAAGTAGGGGGAAAAG
TACCACATTTTAAAGTGACATAACATTTTTGGTATTTGTAAAGTACCCATGCATGTAATTAGCCTACATT
TTAAGTACACTGTGAACATGAATCATTTCTAATGTTAAATGATTAACTGGGGAGTATAAGCTACTGAGTT
TGCACCTACCATCTACTAATGGACAAGCCTCATCCCAAACTCCATCACCTTTCATATTAACACAAAACTG
GGAGTGAGAGAAGGTACTGAGTTGAGTTTCACAGAAAGCAGGCAGATTTTATTATATATTTTTCAATTCC
TTCAGATCATTTACTGGAATAGCCAATACTGATTACCTGAAAGGCTTTTCAAATGGTGTTTCCTTATCAT
TTGATGGAAGGACTACCCATAAGAGATTTGTCTTAAAAAAAAAAACTGGAGCCATTAAAATGGCCAGTGG
ACTAAACAAACAACAATCTTTTTAGAGGCAATCCCCACTTTCAGAATCTTAAGTATTTTTAAATGCACAG
GAAGCATAAAATATGCAAGGGACTCAGGTGATGTAAAAGAGATTCACTTTTGTCTTTTTATATCCCGTCT
CCTAAGGTATAAAATTCATGAGTTAATAGGTATCCTAAATAAGCAGCATAAGTATAGTAGTAAAAGACAT
TCCTAAAAGTAACTCCAGTTGTGTCCAAATGAATCACTTATTAGTGGACTGTTTCAGTTGAATTAAAAAA
ATACATTGAGATCAATGTCATCTAGACATTGACAGATTCAGTTCCTTATCTATGGCAAGAGTTTTACTCT
AAAATAATTAACATCAGAAAACTCATTCTTAACTCTTGATACAAATTTAAGACAAAACCATGCAAAAATC
TGAAAACTGTGTTTCAAAAGCCAAACACTTTTTAAAATAAAAAAATCCCAAGATATGACAATATTTAAAC
AATTATGCTTAAGAGGATACAGAACACTGCAACAGTTTTTTAAAAGAGAATACTTATTTAAAGGGAACAC
TCTATCTCACCTGCTTTTGTTCCCAGGGTAGGAATCACTTCAAATTTGAAAAGCTCTCTTTTAAATCTCA
CTATATATCAAAATATTTCCTCCTTAGCTTATCAACTAGAGGAAGCGTTTAAATAGCTCCTTTCAGCAGA
GAAGCCTAATTTCTAAAAAGCCAGTCCACAGAACAAAATTTCTAATGTTTAAACTTTTAAAAGTTGGCAA
ATTCACCTGCATTGATACTATGATGGGGTAGGGATAGGTGTAAGTATTTATGAAGATGTTCTTCACACAA
ATTTATCCCAAACAGAAGCATGTCCTAGCTTACTCTAGTGTAGTTCTGTTCTGCTTTGGGGAAAATATAA
GGAGATTCACTTAAGTAGAAAAATAGGAGACTCTAATCAAGATTTAGAAAAGAAGAAAGTATAATGTGCA
TATCAATTCATACATTTAACTTACACAAATATAGGTGTACATTCAGAGGAAAAGCGATCAAGTTTATTTC
ACATCCAGCATTTAATATTTGTCTAGATCTATTTTTATTTAAATCTTTATTTGCACCCAATTTAGGGAAA
AAATTTTTGTGTTCATTGACTGAATTAACAAATGAGGAAAATCTCAGCTTCTGTGTTACTATCATTTGGT
ATCATAACAAAATATGTAATTTTGGCATTCATTTTGATCATTTCAAGAAAATGTGAATAATTAATATGTT
TGGTAAGCTTGAAAATAAAGGCAACAGGCCTATAAGACTTCAATTGGGAATAACTGTATATAAGGTAAAC
TACTCTGTACTTTAAAAAATTAACATTTTTCTTTTATAGGGATCTGAAACAACATTCATGTGTGAATATG
CTGATGAGACAGCAACCATTGTAGAATTTCTGAACAGATGGATTACCTTTTGTCAAAGCATCATCTCAAC
ACTGACTTGATAATTAAGTGCTTCCCACTTAAAACATATCAGGCCTTCTATTTATTTAAATATTTAAATT
TTATATTTATTGTTGAATGTATGGTTTGCTACCTATTGTAACTATTATTCTTAATCTTAAAACTATAAAT
ATGGATCTTTTATGATTCTTTTTGTAAGCCCTAGGGGCTCTAAAATGGTTTCACTTATTTATCCCAAAAT
ATTTATTATTATGTTGAATGTTAAATATAGTATCTATGTAGATTGGTTAGTAAAACTATTTAATAAATTT
GATAAATATAAACAAGCCTGGATATTTGTTATTTTGGAAACAGCACAGAGTAAGCATTTAAATATTTCTT
AGTTACTTGTGTGAACTGTAGGATGGTTAAAATGCTTACAAAAGTCACTCTTTCTCTGAAGAAATATGTA
GAACAGAGATGTAGACTTCTCAAAAGCCCTTGCTTTGTCCTTTCAAGGGCTGATCAGACCCTTAGTTCTG
GCATCTCTTAGCAGATTATATTTTCCTTCTTCTTAAAATGCCAAACACAAACACTCTTGAAACTCTTCAT
AGATTTGGTGTGGCTATGAATTCTCCAATATCTTACACCCTGCCCAGTGCTGTGAGGAGGCTCACCTGTA
TGGCCTATATCAAAGGTCTTCCCTGCCCTTTGGCTTTCCATTGGGTCCTGCCACTGGGGAGTGCTGGTAG
GAACTATGAGGAACATAAGAGATTCCCTTGACTCCCTCCTTGTGGAGTAGACCCAGGATGGCTGTGTCTC
TCAAGCAAGGAACCCAGATTACCTCAAGGTGGCACTCTGGGTACTTTTTCCTTCTGAGTGATTCTGGTAA
TCTTCGGAGACGGTACCCAGCTTTTGTTCCCTTTAGTGAGGGTTAATTGCGCGCTTGGCGTAATCATGGT
CATAGCTGTTTCCTGTGTGAAATTGTTATCCGCTCACAATTCCACACAACATACGAGCCGGGAGCATAAA
GTGTAAAGCCTGGGGTGCCTAATGAGTGAGCTAACTCACATTAATTGCGTTGCGCTCACTGCCCGCTTTC
CAGTCGGGAAACCTGTCGTGCCAGCTGCATTAATGAATCGGCCAACGCGCGGGGAGAGGCGGTTTGCGTA
TTGGGCGCTCTTCCGCTTCCTCGCTCACTGACTCGCTGCGCTCGGTCGTTCGGCTGCGGCGAGCGGTATC
AGCTCACTCAAAGGCGGTAATACGGTTATCCACAGAATCAGGGGATAACGCAGGAAAGAACATGTGAGCA
AAAGGCCAGCAAAAGGCCAGGAACCGTAAAAAGGCCGCGTTGCTGGCGTTTTTCCATAGGCTCCGCCCCC
CTGACGAGCATCACAAAAATCGACGCTCAAGTCAGAGGTGGCGAAACCCGACAGGACTATAAAGATACCA
GGCGTTTCCCCCTGGAAGCTCCCTCGTGCGCTCTCCTGTTCCGACCCTGCCGCTTACCGGATACCTGTCC
GCCTTTCTCCCTTCGGGAAGCGTGGCGCTTTCTCATAGCTCACGCTGTAGGTATCTCAGTTCGGTGTAGG
TCGTTCGCTCCAAGCTGGGCTGTGTGCACGAACCCCCCGTTCAGCCCGACCGCTGCGCCTTATCCGGTAA
CTATCGTCTTGAGTCCAACCCGGTAAGACACGACTTATCGCCACTGGCAGCAGCCACTGGTAACAGGATT
AGCAGAGCGAGGTATGTAGGAGGTGCTACAGAGTTCTTGAAGTGGTGGCCTAACTACGGCTACACTAGAA
GAACAGTATTTGGTATCTGCGCTCTGCTGAAGCCAGTTACCTTCGGAAAAAGAGTTGGTAGCTCTTGATC
CGGCAAACAAACCACCGCTGGTAGCGGTGGTTTTTTTGTTTGCAAGCAGCAGATTACGCGCAGAAAAAAA
GGATCTCAAGAAGATCCTTTGATCTTTTCTACGGGGTCTGACGCTCAGTGGAACGAAAACTCACGTTAAG
GGATTTTGGTCATGAGATTATCAAAAAGGATCTTCACCTAGATCCTTTTAAATTAAAAATGAAGTTTTAA
ATCAATCTAAAGTATATATGAGTAAACTTGGTCTGACAGTTACCAATGCTTAATCAGTGAGGCACCTATC
TCAGCGATCTGTCTATTTCGTTCATCCATAGTTGCCTGACTCCCCGTCGTGTAGATAACTACGATACGGG
AGGGCTTACCATCTGGCCCCAGTGCTGCAATGATACCGCGAGACCCACGCTCACCGGCTCCAGATTTATC
AGCAATAAACCAGCCAGCCGGAAGGGCCGAGCGCAGAAGTGGTCCTGCAACTTTATCCGCCTCCATCCAG
TCTATTAATTGTTGCCGGGAAGCTAGAGTAAGTAGTTCGCCAGTTAATAGTTTGCGCAACGTTGTTGCCA
TTGCTACAGGCATCGTGGTGTCACGCTCGTCGTTTGGTATGGCTTCATTCAGCTCCGGTTCCCAACGATC
AAGGCGAGTTACATGATCCCCCATGTTGTGCAAAAAAGCGGTTAGCTCCTTCGGTCCTCCGATCGTTGTC
AGAAGTAAGTTGGCCGCAGTGTTATCACTCATGGTTATGGCAGCACTGCATAATTCTCTTACTGTCATGC
CATCCGTAAGATGCTTTTCTGTGACTGGTGAGTACTCAACCAAGTCATTCTGAGAATAGTGTATGCGGCG
ACCGAGTTGCTCTTGCCCGGCGTCAATACGGGATAATACCGCGCCACATAGCAGAACTTTAAAAGTGCTC
ATCATTGGAAAACGTTCTTCGGGGCGAAAACTCTCAAGGATCTTACCGCTGTTGAGATCCAGTTCGATGT
AACCCACTCGTGCACCCAACTGATCTTCAGCATCTTTTACTTTCACCAGCGTTTCTGGGTGAGCAAAAAC
AGGAAGGCAAAATGCCGCAAAAAAGGGAATAAGGGCGACACGGAAATGTTGAATACTCATACTCTTCCTT
TTTCAATATTATTGAAGCATTTATCAGGGTTATTGTCTCATGAGCGGATACATATTTGAATGTATTTAGA
AAAATAAACAAATAGGGGTTCCGCGCACATTTCCCCGAAAAGTGCCAC
Features (pLannotate 1.2.2; 32 found; start..end, strand, type, name):
     30..458     -  rep_origin     f1 ori (sequence partly withheld): f1 bacteriophage origin of replication; arrow indicates direction of (+) strand synthesis
    463..618     -  CDS            lacZα (fragment): LacZα fragment of β-galactosidase; lacZ fragment
    626..644     +  promoter       T7 promoter: promoter for bacteriophage T7 RNA polymerase
   2001..2078    +  CDS            IL2 (fragment): IL2_HUMAN - Experimental evidence at protein level: Swiss-Prot protein existence level 1. Produced by T-cells in response to antigenic or mitogenic stimulation, this protein is required for T-cell proliferation and other activities crucial to regulation of the immune response. Can stimulate B-cells, monocytes, lymphokine-activated killer cells, natural killer cells, and glioma cells. From Homo sapiens (Human).
   2153..2186    -  protein_bind   loxP: Cre-mediated recombination occurs in the 8-bp core sequence (GCATACAT). Cre recombinase
   2257..2290    -  protein_bind   lox2272: Cre-mediated recombination occurs in the 8-bp core sequence (GGATACTT). lox2272 sites are compatible with each other, but incompatible with loxP or loxN sites (Lee and Saito, 1988). Cre recombinase
   2742..2767    -  polyA_signal   poly(A) signal (fragment): synthetic polyadenylation signal
   2798..2866    +  CDS            large T antigen (fragment): large T antigen from SV40 (simian virus 40)
   2889..3019    +  polyA_signal   SV40 poly(A) signal: SV40 polyadenylation signal
   3060..3115    -  polyA_signal   β-globin poly(A) signal: rabbit β-globin polyadenylation signal (Gil and Proudfoot, 1987)
   3163..3202    -  intron         β-globin intron (fragment): intron from rabbit β-globin gene
   3222..3255    +  protein_bind   loxP: Cre-mediated recombination occurs in the 8-bp core sequence (GCATACAT). Cre recombinase
   3268..3311    -  intron         β-globin intron (fragment): intron from rabbit β-globin gene
   3326..3359    +  protein_bind   lox2272: Cre-mediated recombination occurs in the 8-bp core sequence (GGATACTT). lox2272 sites are compatible with each other, but incompatible with loxP or loxN sites (Lee and Saito, 1988). Cre recombinase
   3474..4598    -  CDS            TK: KITH_HHV1 - Also known as UL23. Experimental evidence at protein level: Swiss-Prot protein existence level 1. Catalyzes the transfer of the gamma-phospho group of ATP to thymidine to generate dTMP in the salvage pathway of pyrimidine synthesis. The dTMP serves as a substrate for DNA polymerase during viral DNA replication. Allows the virus to be reactivated and to grow in non-proliferative cells lacking a high concentration of phosphorylated nucleic acid precursors. From Human herpesvirus 1 (HHV-1) (Human herpes simplex virus 1). Used in molecular biology as a selectable marker to identify tra
   4599..4622    -  CDS            P2A (fragment): 2A peptide from porcine teschovirus-1 polyprotein Eukaryotic ribosomes fail to insert a peptide bond between the Gly and Pro residues, yielding separate polypeptides.
   4665..5261    -  CDS            pac: PUAC_STRAD - Protein predicted: Swiss-Prot protein existence level 4. Detoxification of puromycin. From Streptomyces alboniger.
   5288..6469    -  promoter       EF-1α promoter: strong constitutive promoter for human elongation factor EF-1α
   6546..7118    +  misc_feature   IRES: internal ribosome entry site (IRES) of the encephalomyocarditis virus (EMCV)
   7120..7701    +  CDS            LUCI_OPLGR: Experimental evidence at protein level: Swiss-Prot protein existence level 1. Catalytic subunit of oplophorus-luciferin 2-monooxygenase. Oxidoreductase that converts coelenterazine (the oplophorus luciferin) to coelenteramide under emission of blue light with a maximum at 454 nm. Is also active with bisdeoxycoelenterazine. From Oplophorus gracilirostris (Luminous shrimp).
   7730..7751    +  misc_feature   MCS (fragment): pUC18/19 multiple cloning site
   7965..7986    +  misc_feature   MCS (fragment): pUC18/19 multiple cloning site
   8285..8380    +  CDS            IL2 (fragment): IL2_HUMAN - Experimental evidence at protein level: Swiss-Prot protein existence level 1. Produced by T-cells in response to antigenic or mitogenic stimulation, this protein is required for T-cell proliferation and other activities crucial to regulation of the immune response. Can stimulate B-cells, monocytes, lymphokine-activated killer cells, natural killer cells, and glioma cells. From Homo sapiens (Human).
  10207..10335   +  CDS            IL2 (fragment): IL2_HUMAN - Experimental evidence at protein level: Swiss-Prot protein existence level 1. Produced by T-cells in response to antigenic or mitogenic stimulation, this protein is required for T-cell proliferation and other activities crucial to regulation of the immune response. Can stimulate B-cells, monocytes, lymphokine-activated killer cells, natural killer cells, and glioma cells. From Homo sapiens (Human).
  11198..11216   -  promoter       T3 promoter: promoter for bacteriophage T3 RNA polymerase
  11259..11281   -  protein_bind   lac operator (fragment): The lac repressor binds to the lac operator to inhibit transcription in E. coli. This inhibition can be relieved by adding lactose or isopropyl-β-D-thiogalactopyranoside (IPTG). lac repressor encoded by lacI
  11285..11315   -  promoter       lac promoter: promoter for the E. coli lac operon
  11330..11351   -  protein_bind   CAP binding site: CAP binding activates transcription in the presence of cAMP. E. coli catabolite activator protein
  11364..11456   -  CDS            lacI (fragment): lac repressor; lacI; The lac repressor binds to the lac operator to inhibit transcription in E. coli. This inhibition can be relieved by adding lactose or isopropyl-β-D-thiogalactopyranoside (IPTG).
  11639..12227   -  rep_origin     ori: high-copy-number ColE1/pMB1/pBR322/pUC origin of replication
  12398..13258   -  CDS            AmpR: β-lactamase; bla; confers resistance to ampicillin, carbenicillin, and related antibiotics
  13259..13363   -  promoter       AmpR promoter: bla
