[The description below was written by a language model from this plasmid's Addgene catalogue record and pLannotate feature annotations shown in this document.]
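Description:
pINSPECT:IL2_SigP:NLuc is a 13.4 kb homology-directed repair donor plasmid for CRISPR/Cas9-mediated knock-in of the INSPECT reporter cassette into exon 3 of the human IL2 locus. The bacterial portion resembles a pBluescript-type cloning vector. It has a high-copy ColE1/pUC origin, an f1 origin, ampicillin resistance, and lacZα/lac promoter remnants, with T7 and T3 promoters flanking the insert. The plasmid supplies only the repair template; no Cas9 or guide RNA element is annotated.

The payload sits between roughly 3.7 kb of human IL2 homology arms, which appear in the feature table as IL2 coding fragments on either side of the cassette. According to the record, INSPECT is a synthetic intron placed within the exon. It carries an EMCV IRES driving NanoLuc, annotated as the Oplophorus luciferase, fused to a secretion signal peptide (SigP). Luciferase should therefore be translated from the intron-derived transcript and secreted, so IL2 transcription can be followed by luminescence while the spliced IL2 mRNA and protein remain essentially unaltered.

In the opposite orientation, an EF-1α promoter drives a puromycin N-acetyltransferase–P2A–HSV thymidine kinase cassette. Puromycin selects for integrants, and ganciclovir counter-selects for clones that have lost the cassette after excision. The catalogue entry describes this cassette as FRT-flanked, but no FRT sites were annotated in the feature table. The table instead shows paired loxP and lox2272 sites in opposing orientations around a cluster of polyadenylation signals and β-globin intron fragments. This looks like a Cre-invertible element, though the record does not explain its role.
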