Addgene plasmid #197266: pINSPECT:IL2_SigP:NLuc
Purpose: Donor plasmid for CRISPR/Cas9-mediated insertion of INSPECT into human IL2 locus (exon 3). Encodes for intronic IRES-driven SigP:NLuc. Plasmid contains FRT-site flanked PuroR-TK cassette.
Depositing lab: Gil Westmeyer. Publication: Intron-encoded cistronic transcripts for minimally invasive monitoring of coding and non-coding RNAs. Truong DJ, Armbrust N, Geilenkeuser J, Lederer EM, Santl TH, Beyer M, Ittermann S, Steinmassl E, Dyka M, Raffl G, Phlairaharn T, Greisle T, Zivanic M, Grosch M, Drukker M, Westmeyer GG. Nat Cell Biol. 2022 Nov;24(11):1666-1676. doi: 10.1038/s41556-022-00998-6. Epub 2022 Nov 7. PubMed 36344775.
Backbone
  Vector backbone: pINSPECT_SigP:NLuc
  Backbone size w/o insert (bp): 9113
  Total vector size (bp): 13386
  Vector type: Mammalian Expression, CRISPR, Luciferase, Synthetic Biology, Unspecified
  Selectable markers: Puromycin ; HSV-Thymidine kinase for counter selection using Ganciclovir after removal of selection cassette.
Growth in bacteria
  Bacterial resistance: Ampicillin, 100 μg/mL
  Growth temperature: 37°C
  Growth strain: NEB Stable
  Copy number: High Copy
Gene/Insert
  Gene/Insert name: Interleukin-2 homology arms (alt name: IL2 homology arms)
  Species: H. sapiens (human)
  Insert size (bp): 3720
  Cloning method: Gibson Cloning
  Sequencing primers: 5′ T7; 3′ T3
Terms and licenses: Academic/Nonprofit Terms; Industry Terms: Not Available to Industry
How to cite: pINSPECT:IL2_SigP:NLuc was a gift from Gil Westmeyer (Addgene plasmid # 197266 ; http://n2t.net/addgene:197266 ; RRID:Addgene_197266)
